>Addgene plasmid #13930 | RCAS(B) Chfz-7 WT (CT#533) | addgene partial sequence | sequence record 20138 | 13930 with RCAS-F
GAAGCTATTGGTAATTGTGAAATACGCTTTTGTCTGTGTGCTGCAGGAGCTGAGCTGACTCTGCTGGTGG
CCTCGCGTACCACTGTGGCATCGATTCTAGACCACTGTGGCCAGGCGGTAGCTGGGACGTGCAGCCGACC
ACCATGCGGCCCGCGGCGGGAGAAGCGGGCGCCGGGCTCCGCTGGCTGGGCCTGGCCGCCCTGCTGGCCG
CCCTGCTGGGCACCCCGTGCGCGGCGGCGCATCAGGACGATAAGGCCATCTCCGTGCCGGACCACGGCTT
CTGCCAGCCCATCTCCATCCCTCTCTGCACGGATATCGCCTACAACCAGACCATCCTGCCCAACCTGCTG
GGCCACACCAACCAGGAGGACGCAGGCCTGGAGGTGCACCAGTTCTACCCGCTGGTCAAGGTGCAGTGCT
CGGCCGAGCTCAAGTTCTTCCTCTGCTCCATGTACGCACCGGTTTGCACCGTACTGGAGCAGGCCATCCC
ACCCTGCCGCTCCCTATGTGAGCGGGCTCGCCAGGGTTGTGAGGCGCTCATGAACAAGTTTGGCTTCCAG
TGGCCGGAGCGGCTCCGCTGCGAGAACTTTCCC
