[The description below was written by a language model from this plasmid's Addgene catalogue record.]
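Description:
RCAS(B) Chfz-7 WT is an avian retroviral expression plasmid built on the RCASBP(B) backbone, which the record lists at about 11.6 kb without insert. RCAS vectors are replication-competent proviral constructs derived from Rous sarcoma virus. The viral LTRs and the gag, pol and env genes are retained, and the position of the src oncogene is replaced by a unique ClaI cloning site, so the inserted gene is expressed from a spliced, LTR-driven viral message. The "BP" designation refers to the Bryan high-titre polymerase variant, and "(B)" denotes the subgroup B envelope, which determines which avian cells can be infected. In bacteria the plasmid is maintained at high copy number under ampicillin selection. No feature table is provided, so the individual backbone elements are described here from general knowledge of the RCAS family rather than from annotation.

The payload is the wild-type open reading frame of chicken Frizzled 7 (FZD7, cFz-7), a seven-pass transmembrane receptor for Wnt ligands. According to the depositor's notes, the ORF was amplified with primers carrying BsaI and EcoRI sites, passed through the Slax13 shuttle vector, and then moved into RCAS as a ClaI fragment, with both ClaI sites preserved. The insert size is not stated, and no tags or reporters are recorded.

Because the virus spreads from cell to cell after transfection or infection of permissive chicken cells, such constructs allow sustained, widespread misexpression of a gene in chick embryonic tissue. The associated publication concerns Wnt signalling during chondrogenesis in the chicken limb, which is consistent with its use to overexpress this receptor in developing limb cartilage.
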