Addgene plasmid #13930: RCAS(B) Chfz-7 WT (CT#533)
Depositing lab: Cliff Tabin. Depositing organization: Harvard Medical School. Publication: Dual roles of Wnt signaling during chondrogenesis in the chicken limb. Hartmann C, Tabin CJ. Development. 2000 Jul . 127(14):3141-59. PubMed 10862751.
Backbone
  Vector backbone: RCASBP(B)
  Backbone size w/o insert (bp): 11600
  Vector type: Retroviral ; avian expression
Growth in bacteria
  Bacterial resistance: Ampicillin, 100 μg/mL
  Growth temperature: 37°C
  Growth strain: DH5alpha
  Copy number: High Copy
Gene/Insert
  Gene/Insert name: Fz 7 (alt name: Frizzled 7)
  Species: G. gallus (chicken)
  Entrez Gene: FZD7 (a.k.a. Fz-7, cFz-7)
  Cloning method: Restriction Enzyme; 5′ cloning site ClaI (not destroyed); 3′ cloning site ClaI (not destroyed)
  Sequencing primers: 5′ RCAS-F
Terms and licenses: Academic/Nonprofit Terms; Industry Terms: Not Available to Industry
Depositor comments: Frizzled 7 wild type ORF: 5’ BsaI-primer, 3’ EcoRI-primer, shuttle vector: Slax13.
How to cite: RCAS(B) Chfz-7 WT (CT#533) was a gift from Cliff Tabin (Addgene plasmid # 13930 ; http://n2t.net/addgene:13930 ; RRID:Addgene_13930)
